>Addgene plasmid #100547 | pEF1a-FB-dCas9-puro | addgene full sequence | sequence record 313417 | Addgene NGS Result
GGCTCCGGTGCCCGTCAGTGGGCAGAGCGCACATCGCCCACAGTCCCCGAGAAGTTGGGGGGAGGGGTCG
GCAATTGAACCGGTGCCTAGAGAAGGTGGCGCGGGGTAAACTGGGAAAGTGATGTCGTGTACTGGCTCCG
CCTTTTTCCCGAGGGTGGGGGAGAACCGTATATAAGTGCAGTAGTCGCCGTGAACGTTCTTTTTCGCAAC
GGGTTTGCCGCCAGAACACAGGTAAGTGCCGTGTGTGGTTCCCGCGGGCCTGGCCTCTTTACGGGTTATG
GCCCTTGCGTGCCTTGAATTACTTCCACCTGGCTGCAGTACGTGATTCTTGATCCCGAGCTTCGGGTTGG
AAGTGGGTGGGAGAGTTCGAGGCCTTGCGCTTAAGGAGCCCCTTCGCCTCGTGCTTGAGTTGAGGCCTGG
CCTGGGCGCTGGGGCCGCCGCGTGCGAATCTGGTGGCACCTTCGCGCCTGTCTCGCTGCTTTCGATAAGT
CTCTAGCCATTTAAAATTTTTGATGACCTGCTGCGACGCTTTTTTTCTGGCAAGATAGTCTTGTAAATGC
GGGCCAAGATCTGCACACTGGTATTTCGGTTTTTGGGGCCGCGGGCGGCGACGGGGCCCGTGCGTCCCAG
CGCACATGTTCGGCGAGGCGGGGCCTGCGAGCGCGGCCACCGAGAATCGGACGGGGGTAGTCTCAAGCTG
GCCGGCCTGCTCTGGTGCCTGGCCTCGCGCCGCCGTGTATCGCCCCGCCCTGGGCGGCAAGGCTGGCCCG
GTCGGCACCAGTTGCGTGAGCGGAAAGATGGCCGCTTCCCGGCCCTGCTGCAGGGAGCTCAAAATGGAGG
ACGCGGCGCTCGGGAGAGCGGGCGGGTGAGTCACCCACACAAAGGAAAAGGGCCTTTCCGTCCTCAGCCG
TCGCTTCATGTGACTCCACGGAGTACCGGGCGCCGTCCAGGCACCTCGATTAGTTCTCGAGCTTTTGGAG
TACGTCGTCTTTAGGTTGGGGGGAGGGGTTTTATGCGATGGAGTTTCCCCACACTGAGTGGGTGGAGACT
GAAGTTAGGCCAGCTTGGCACTTGATGTAATTCTCCTTGGAATTTGCCCTTTTTGAGTTTGGATCTTGGT
TCATTCTCAAGCCTCAGACAGTGGTTCAAAGTTTTTTTCTTCCATTTCAGGTGTCGTGAGGAATTGATCC
AGATCTTTCGAAATCACCATGGACTACAAAGACGATGACGATAAAGCAAGAAGAGCATCTGTGGAATTCC
TGCAGCCCGGGTCCGGCCTGAACGACATCTTCGAGGCTCAGAAAATCGAATGGCACGAAGGCGCGCCGAG
CTCGAGGATCCTTGCTAGCCCCAAAAAGAAGAGGAAAGTGGACAAGAAGTATTCTATCGGACTGGCCATC
GGGACTAATAGCGTCGGGTGGGCCGTGATCACTGACGAGTACAAGGTGCCCTCTAAGAAGTTCAAGGTGC
TCGGGAACACCGACCGGCATTCCATCAAGAAAAATCTGATCGGAGCTCTCCTCTTTGATTCAGGGGAGAC
CGCTGAAGCAACCCGCCTCAAGCGGACTGCTAGACGGCGGTACACCAGGAGGAAGAACCGGATTTGTTAC
CTTCAAGAGATATTCTCCAACGAAATGGCAAAGGTCGACGACAGCTTCTTCCATAGGCTGGAAGAATCAT
TCCTCGTGGAAGAGGATAAGAAGCATGAACGGCATCCCATCTTCGGTAATATCGTCGACGAGGTGGCCTA
TCACGAGAAATACCCAACCATCTACCATCTTCGCAAAAAGCTGGTGGACTCAACCGACAAGGCAGACCTC
CGGCTTATCTACCTGGCCCTGGCCCACATGATCAAGTTCAGAGGCCACTTCCTGATCGAGGGCGACCTCA
ATCCTGACAATAGCGATGTGGATAAACTGTTCATCCAGCTGGTGCAGACTTACAACCAGCTCTTTGAAGA
GAACCCCATCAATGCAAGCGGAGTCGATGCCAAGGCCATTCTGTCAGCCCGGCTGTCAAAGAGCCGCAGA
CTTGAGAATCTTATCGCTCAGCTGCCGGGTGAAAAGAAAAATGGACTGTTCGGGAACCTGATTGCTCTTT
CACTTGGGCTGACTCCCAATTTCAAGTCTAATTTCGACCTGGCAGAGGATGCCAAGCTGCAACTGTCCAA
GGACACCTATGATGACGATCTCGACAACCTCCTGGCCCAGATCGGTGACCAATACGCCGACCTTTTCCTT
GCTGCTAAGAATCTTTCTGACGCCATCCTGCTGTCTGACATTCTCCGCGTGAACACTGAAATCACCAAGG
CCCCTCTTTCAGCTTCAATGATTAAGCGGTATGATGAGCACCACCAGGACCTGACCCTGCTTAAGGCACT
CGTCCGGCAGCAGCTTCCGGAGAAGTACAAGGAAATCTTCTTTGACCAGTCAAAGAATGGATACGCCGGC
TACATCGACGGAGGTGCCTCCCAAGAGGAATTTTATAAGTTTATCAAACCTATCCTTGAGAAGATGGACG
GCACCGAAGAGCTCCTCGTGAAACTGAATCGGGAGGATCTGCTGCGGAAGCAGCGCACTTTCGACAATGG
GAGCATTCCCCACCAGATCCATCTTGGGGAGCTTCACGCCATCCTTCGGCGCCAAGAGGACTTCTACCCC
TTTCTTAAGGACAACAGGGAGAAGATTGAGAAAATTCTCACTTTCCGCATCCCCTACTACGTGGGACCCC
TCGCCAGAGGAAATAGCCGGTTTGCTTGGATGACCAGAAAGTCAGAAGAAACTATCACTCCCTGGAACTT
CGAAGAGGTGGTGGACAAGGGAGCCAGCGCTCAGTCATTCATCGAACGGATGACTAACTTCGATAAGAAC
CTCCCCAATGAGAAGGTCCTGCCGAAACATTCCCTGCTCTACGAGTACTTTACCGTGTACAACGAGCTGA
CCAAGGTGAAATATGTCACCGAAGGGATGAGGAAGCCCGCATTCCTGTCAGGCGAACAAAAGAAGGCAAT
TGTGGACCTTCTGTTCAAGACCAATAGAAAGGTGACCGTGAAGCAGCTGAAGGAGGACTATTTCAAGAAA
ATTGAATGCTTCGACTCTGTGGAGATTAGCGGGGTCGAAGATCGGTTCAACGCAAGCCTGGGTACCTACC
ATGATCTGCTTAAGATCATCAAGGACAAGGATTTTCTGGACAATGAGGAGAACGAGGACATCCTTGAGGA
CATTGTCCTGACTCTCACTCTGTTCGAGGACCGGGAAATGATCGAGGAGAGGCTTAAGACCTACGCCCAT
CTGTTCGACGATAAAGTGATGAAGCAACTTAAACGGAGAAGATATACCGGATGGGGACGCCTTAGCCGCA
AACTCATCAACGGAATCCGGGACAAACAGAGCGGAAAGACCATTCTTGATTTCCTTAAGAGCGACGGATT
CGCTAATCGCAACTTCATGCAACTTATCCATGATGATTCCCTGACCTTTAAGGAGGACATCCAGAAGGCC
CAAGTGTCTGGACAAGGTGACTCACTGCACGAGCATATCGCAAATCTGGCTGGTTCACCCGCTATTAAGA
AGGGTATTCTCCAGACCGTGAAAGTCGTGGACGAGCTGGTCAAGGTGATGGGTCGCCATAAACCAGAGAA
CATTGTCATCGAGATGGCCAGGGAAAACCAGACTACCCAGAAGGGACAGAAGAACAGCAGGGAGCGGATG
AAAAGAATTGAGGAAGGGATTAAGGAGCTCGGGTCACAGATCCTTAAAGAGCACCCGGTGGAAAACACCC
AGCTTCAGAATGAGAAGCTCTATCTGTACTACCTTCAAAATGGACGCGATATGTATGTGGACCAAGAGCT
TGATATCAACAGGCTCTCAGACTACGACGTGGACGCCATCGTCCCTCAGAGCTTCCTCAAAGACGACTCA
ATTGACAATAAGGTGCTGACTCGCTCAGACAAGAACCGGGGAAAGTCAGATAACGTGCCCTCAGAGGAAG
TCGTGAAAAAGATGAAGAACTATTGGCGCCAGCTTCTGAACGCAAAGCTGATCACTCAGCGGAAGTTCGA
CAATCTCACTAAGGCTGAGAGGGGCGGACTGAGCGAACTGGACAAAGCAGGATTCATTAAACGGCAACTT
GTGGAGACTCGGCAGATTACTAAACATGTCGCCCAAATCCTTGACTCACGCATGAATACCAAGTACGACG
AAAACGACAAACTTATCCGCGAGGTGAAGGTGATTACCCTGAAGTCCAAGCTGGTCAGCGATTTCAGAAA
GGACTTTCAATTCTACAAAGTGCGGGAGATCAATAACTATCATCATGCTCATGACGCATATCTGAATGCC
GTGGTGGGAACCGCCCTGATCAAGAAGTACCCAAAGCTGGAAAGCGAGTTCGTGTACGGAGACTACAAGG
TCTACGACGTGCGCAAGATGATTGCCAAATCTGAGCAGGAGATCGGAAAGGCCACCGCAAAGTACTTCTT
CTACAGCAACATCATGAATTTCTTCAAGACCGAAATCACCCTTGCAAACGGTGAGATCCGGAAGAGGCCG
CTCATCGAGACTAATGGGGAGACTGGCGAAATCGTGTGGGACAAGGGCAGAGATTTCGCTACCGTGCGCA
AAGTGCTTTCTATGCCTCAAGTGAACATCGTGAAGAAAACCGAGGTGCAAACCGGAGGCTTTTCTAAGGA
ATCAATCCTCCCCAAGCGCAACTCCGACAAGCTCATTGCAAGGAAGAAGGATTGGGACCCTAAGAAGTAC
GGCGGATTCGATTCACCAACTGTGGCTTATTCTGTCCTGGTCGTGGCTAAGGTGGAAAAAGGAAAGTCTA
AGAAGCTCAAGAGCGTGAAGGAACTGCTGGGTATCACCATTATGGAGCGCAGCTCCTTCGAGAAGAACCC
AATTGACTTTCTCGAAGCCAAAGGTTACAAGGAAGTCAAGAAGGACCTTATCATCAAGCTCCCAAAGTAT
AGCCTGTTCGAACTGGAGAATGGGCGGAAGCGGATGCTCGCCTCCGCTGGCGAACTTCAGAAGGGTAATG
AGCTGGCTCTCCCCTCCAAGTACGTGAATTTCCTCTACCTTGCAAGCCATTACGAGAAGCTGAAGGGGAG
CCCCGAGGACAACGAGCAAAAGCAACTGTTTGTGGAGCAGCATAAGCATTATCTGGACGAGATCATTGAG
CAGATTTCCGAGTTTTCTAAACGCGTCATTCTCGCTGATGCCAACCTCGATAAAGTCCTTAGCGCATACA
ATAAGCACAGAGACAAACCAATTCGGGAGCAGGCTGAGAATATCATCCACCTGTTCACCCTCACCAATCT
TGGTGCCCCTGCCGCATTCAAGTACTTCGACACCACCATCGACCGGAAACGCTATACCTCCACCAAAGAA
GTGCTGGACGCCACCCTCATCCACCAGAGCATCACCGGACTTTACGAAACTCGGATTGACCTCTCACAGC
TCGGAGGGGATGAGGGAGCTCCCAAGAAAAAGCGCAAGGTAGGTAGTTCCTAATCTAGATGAGGGTCCCC
ACCTGGGACCCTTGAGAGTATCAGGTCTCCCACGTGGGAGACAAGAAATCCCTGTTTAATATTTAAACAG
CAGTGTTCCCCATCTGGGTCCTTGCACCCCTCACTCTGGCCTCAGCCGACTGCACAGCGGCCCCTGCATC
CCCTTGGCTGTGAGGCCCCTGGACAAGCAGAGGTGGCCAGAGCTGGGAGGCATGGCCCTGGGGTCCCACG
AATTTGCTGGGGAATCTCGTTTTTCTTCTTAAGACTTTTGGGACATGGTTTGACTCCCGAACATCACCGA
CGTGTCTCCTGTTTTTCTGGGTGGCCTCGGGACACCTGCCCTGCCCCCACGAGGGTCAGGACTGTGACTC
TTTTTAGGGCCAGGCAGGTGCCTGGACATTTGCCTTGCTGGACGGGGACTGGGGATGTGGGAGGGAGCAG
ACAGGAGGAATCATGTCAGGCCTGTGTGTGAAAGGAAGCTCCACTGTCACCCTCCACCTCTTCACCCCCC
ACTCACCAGTGTCCCCTCCACTGTCACATTGTAACTGAACTTCAGGATAATAAAGTGTTTGCCTCCAAAA
AAAAAAAAAAAAAAAAAAAAAAAAAAAAAAAAAAAAAAAAAAAAAAAAAAAAAAAAAAAAAAAAAAAAAA
AAAAAAAAAAAAAAAAAAAAAAAAAAAAAAAAAAAAAAAAAAAAAAAAAAAAAAAAAAAAAAAAAAAAAA
AAAAAAAAAAAAAAAAAAAAAAAAAAAAAAAAAAAAAAAAAAAAAAAAAAAAAAAAAAAAAAAAAAAAAA
AAAAAAAAAAAAAAAAAAAAAAAAAAAAAAAAAAAAAAAAAAAAAAAAAAAAAAAAAAAAAAAAAAAAAA
AAAAAAAAAAAAAAAAAAAAAAAAAACCGAATTCACTGGCCGTCGTTTTACAACGTCGTGACTGGGAAAA
CCCTGGCGTTACCCAACTTAATCGCCTTGCAGCACATCCCCCTTTCGCCAGATCAAGCTTATCGATACCG
TCGACCTCGAGGGGGGGCCCGGTACCAGCTTTTGTTCCCTTTAGTGAGGGTTAATTTCGAGCTTGGCGTA
ATCATGGTCATAGCTGTTTCCTGTGTGAAATTGTTATCCGCTCACAATTCCACACAACATACGAGCCGGA
AGCATAAAGTGTAAAGCCTGGGGTGCCTAATGAGTGAGCTAACTCACATTAATTGCGTTGCGCTCACTGC
CCGCTTTCCAGTCGGGAAACCTGTCGTGCCAGCTGCATTAATGAATCGGCCAACGCGCGGGGAGAGGCGG
TTTGCGTATTGGGCGCTCTTCCGCTTCCTCGCTCACTGACTCGCTGCGCTCGGTCGTTCGGCTGCGGCGA
GCGGTATCAGCTCACTCAAAGGCGGTAATACGGTTATCCACAGAATCAGGGGATAACGCAGGAAAGAACA
TGTGAGCAAAAGGCCAGCAAAAGGCCAGGAACCGTAAAAAGGCCGCGTTGCTGGCGTTTTTCCATAGGCT
CCGCCCCCCTGACGAGCATCACAAAAATCGACGCTCAAGTCAGAGGTGGCGAAACCCGACAGGACTATAA
AGATACCAGGCGTTTCCCCCTGGAAGCTCCCTCGTGCGCTCTCCTGTTCCGACCCTGCCGCTTACCGGAT
ACCTGTCCGCCTTTCTCCCTTCGGGAAGCGTGGCGCTTTCTCATAGCTCACGCTGTAGGTATCTCAGTTC
GGTGTAGGTCGTTCGCTCCAAGCTGGGCTGTGTGCACGAACCCCCCGTTCAGCCCGACCGCTGCGCCTTA
TCCGGTAACTATCGTCTTGAGTCCAACCCGGTAAGACACGACTTATCGCCACTGGCAGCAGCCACTGGTA
ACAGGATTAGCAGAGCGAGGTATGTAGGCGGTGCTACAGAGTTCTTGAAGTGGTGGCCTAACTACGGCTA
CACTAGAAGAACAGTATTTGGTATCTGCGCTCTGCTGAAGCCAGTTACCTTCGGAAAAAGAGTTGGTAGC
TCTTGATCCGGCAAACAAACCACCGCTGGTAGCGGTGGTTTTTTTGTTTGCAAGCAGCAGATTACGCGCA
GAAAAAAAGGATCTCAAGAAGATCCTTTGATCTTTTCTACGGGGTCTGACGCTCAGTGGAACGAAAACTC
ACGTTAAGGGATTTTGGTCATGAGATTATCAAAAAGGATCTTCACCTAGATCCTTTTAAATTAAAAATGA
AGTTTTAAATCAATCTAAAGTATATATGAGTAAACTTGGTCTGACAGTTACCAATGCTTAATCAGTGAGG
CACCTATCTCAGCGATCTGTCTATTTCGTTCATCCATAGTTGCCTGACTCCCCGTCGTGTAGATAACTAC
GATACGGGAGGGCTTACCATCTGGCCCCAGTGCTGCAATGATACCGCGAGACCCACGCTCACCGGCTCCA
GATTTATCAGCAATAAACCAGCCAGCCGGAAGGGCCGAGCGCAGAAGTGGTCCTGCAACTTTATCCGCCT
CCATCCAGTCTATTAATTGTTGCCGGGAAGCTAGAGTAAGTAGTTCGCCAGTTAATAGTTTGCGCAACGT
TGTTGCCATTGCTACAGGCATCGTGGTGTCACGCTCGTCGTTTGGTATGGCTTCATTCAGCTCCGGTTCC
CAACGATCAAGGCGAGTTACATGATCCCCCATGTTGTGCAAAAAAGCGGTTAGCTCCTTCGGTCCTCCGA
TCGTTGTCAGAAGTAAGTTGGCCGCAGTGTTATCACTCATGGTTATGGCAGCACTGCATAATTCTCTTAC
TGTCATGCCATCCGTAAGATGCTTTTCTGTGACTGGTGAGTACTCAACCAAGTCATTCTGAGAATAGTGT
ATGCGGCGACCGAGTTGCTCTTGCCCGGCGTCAATACGGGATAATACCGCGCCACATAGCAGAACTTTAA
AAGTGCTCATCATTGGAAAACGTTCTTCGGGGCGAAAACTCTCAAGGATCTTACCGCTGTTGAGATCCAG
TTCGATGTAACCCACTCGTGCACCCAACTGATCTTCAGCATCTTTTACTTTCACCAGCGTTTCTGGGTGA
GCAAAAACAGGAAGGCAAAATGCCGCAAAAAAGGGAATAAGGGCGACACGGAAATGTTGAATACTCATAC
TCTTCCTTTTTCAATATTATTGAAGCATTTATCAGGGTTATTGTCTCATGAGCGGATACATATTTGAATG
TATTTAGAAAAATAAACAAATAGGGGTTCCGCGCACATTTCCCCGAAAAGTGCCACCTG
[124 nt withheld, positions 8740-8863]
C
[91 nt withheld, positions 8865-8955]
A
[49 nt withheld, positions 8957-9005]
CCTTTGACGTTGGAGTCCACGTTCTTT
[37 nt withheld, positions 9033-9069]
ACCCTATCTCGGTCTATTCTTTTGATTTATAAGGGATTTTGCCGATTTCGGCCTATTGGTTAAAAAATGA
GCTGATTTAACAAAAATTTAACGCGAATTTTAACAAAATATTAACGCTTACAATTTCCATTCGCCATTCA
GGCTGCGCAACTGTTGGGAAGGGCGATCGGTGCGGGCCTCTTCGCTATTACGCCAGCTGGCGAAAGGGGG
ATGTGCTGCAAGGCGATTAAGTTGGGTAACGCCAGGGTTTTCCCAGTCACGACGTTGTAAAACGACGGCC
AGTGAATTGTAATACGACTCACTATAGGGCGAATTGGAGCTCCACCGCGGTGGCGGCCGCTCTAGCCTCG
AGGCTAGAACTAGTGGATCTCGAGCCCCAGCTGGTTCTTTCCGCCTCAGAAGCCATAGAGCCCACCGCAT
CCCCAGCATGCCTGCTATTGTCTTCCCAATCCTCCCCCTTGCTGTCCTGCCCCACCCCACCCCCCAGAAT
AGAATGACACCTACTCAGACAATGCGATGCAATTTCCTCATTTTATTAGGAAAGGACAGTGGGAGTGGCA
CCTTCCAGGGTCAAGGAAGGCACGGGGGAGGGGCAAACAACAGATGGCTGGCAACTAGAAGGCACAGTCG
AGGCTGATCAGCGAGCTCTACGATGCATGGGGTCGTGCGCTCCTTTCGGTCGGGCGCTGCGGGTCGTGGG
GCGGGCGTCAGGCACCGGGCTTGCGGGTCATGCACCAGGTGCGCGGTCCTTCGGGCACCTCGACGTCGGC
GGTGACGGTGAAGCCGAGCCGCTCGTAGAAGGGGAGGTTGCGGGGCGCGGAGGTCTCCAGGAAGGCGGGC
ACCCCGGCGCGCTCGGCCGCCTCCACTCCGGGGAGCACGACGGCGCTGCCCAGACCCTTGCCCTGGTGGT
CGGGCGAGACGCCGACGGTGGCCAGGAACCACGCGGGCTCCTTGGGCCGGTGCGGCGCCAGGAGGCCTTC
CATCTGTTGCTGCGCGGCCAGCCGGGAACCGCTCAACTCGGCCATGCGCGGGCCGATCTCGGCGAACACC
GCCCCCGCTTCGACGCTCTCCGGCGTGGTCCAGACCGCCACCGCGGCGCCGTCGTCCGCGACCCACACCT
TGCCGATGTCGAGCCCGACGCGCGTGAGGAAGAGTTCTTGCAGCTCGGTGACCCGCTCGATGTGGCGGTC
CGGATCGACGGTGTGGCGCGTGGCGGGGTAGTCGGCGAACGCGGCGGCGAGGGTGCGTACGGCCCTGGGG
ACGTCGTCGCGGGTGGCGAGGCGCACCGTGGGCTTGTACTCGGTCATGGTAAGCTGGTCGAAAGGCCCGG
AGATGAGGAAGAGGAGAACAGCGCGGCAGACGTGCGCTTTTGAAGCGTGCAGAATGCCGGGCCTCCGGAG
GACCTTCGGGCGCCCGCCCCGCCCCTGAGCCCGCCCCTGAGCCCGCCCCCGGACCCACCCCTTCCCAGCC
TCTGAGCCCAGAAAGCGAAGGAGCAAAGCTGCTATTGGCCGCTGCCCCAAAGGCCTACCCGCTTCCATTG
CTCAGCGGTGCTGTCCATCTGCACGAGACTAGTGAGACGTGCTACTTCCATTTGTCACGTCCTGCACGAC
GCGAGCTGCGGGGCGGGGGGGAACTTCCTGACTAGGGGAGGAGTAGAAGGTGGCGCGAAGGGGCCACCAA
AGAACGGAGCCGGTTGGCGCCTACCGGTGGATGTGGAATGTGTGCGAGGCCAGAGGCCACTTGTGTAGCG
CCAAGTGCCCAGCGGGGCTGCTAAAGCGCATGCTCCAGACTGCCTTGGGAAAAGCGCCTCCCCTACCCGG
TAGAATTCGATCTGGCACGACAGGTTTCCCGACTGGAAAGCGGGCAGTGAGCGCAACGCAATTAATGTGA
GTTAGCTCACTCATTAGGCACCCCAGGCTTTACACTTTATGCTTCCGGCTCGTATGTTGTGTGGAATTGT
GAGCGGATAACAATTTCACACAGGAAACAGCTATGACCATGATTACGCCAAGCTTAATTCCCTCCCCAGC
AGGCAGAAGTATGCAAAGCATGCATCTCAATTAGTCAGCAACCATAGTCCCGCCCCTAACTCCGCCCATC
CCGCCCCTAACTCCGCCCAGTTCCGCCCATTCTCCGCCCCATGGCTGACTAATTTTTTTTATTTATGCAG
AGGCCGAGGCCGCCTCGGCCTCTGAGCTATTCCAGAAGTAGTGAGGAGGCTTTTTTGGAGGCCTAGGCTT
TTGCAAAAAGCTTTGCAAAGATGGATAAAGTTTTAAACAGAGAGGAATCTTTGCAGCTAATGGACCTTCT
AGGTCTTGAAAGGAGTGGGAATT
Features (pLannotate 1.2.2; 30 found; start..end, strand, type, name):
      1..1179    +  promoter       EF-1α promoter: strong constitutive promoter for human elongation factor EF-1α
   1211..1235    +  CDS            3xFLAG (fragment): three tandem FLAG® epitope tags
   1254..1271    -  misc_feature   MCS (fragment): pBluescript multiple cloning site
   1275..1319    +  CDS            AviTag™: peptide tag that allows for enzymatic biotinylation
   1371..5471    +  CDS            cas9: CAS9_STRP1 - Also known as csn1 From Streptococcus pyogenes serotype M1.
   5518..5610    +  ncRNA          G-CSF SLDE: Accession: RF00183 - G-CSF factor stem-loop destabilising element (SLDE)
   6401..6491    +  CDS            lacZα (fragment): LacZα fragment of β-galactosidase; lacZ fragment
   6492..6536    +  misc_feature   MCS (fragment): pBluescript multiple cloning site
   6548..6566    -  promoter       T3 promoter: promoter for bacteriophage T3 RNA polymerase
   6609..6631    -  protein_bind   lac operator (fragment): The lac repressor binds to the lac operator to inhibit transcription in E. coli. This inhibition can be relieved by adding lactose or isopropyl-β-D-thiogalactopyranoside (IPTG). lac repressor encoded by lacI
   6635..6665    -  promoter       lac promoter: promoter for the E. coli lac operon
   6680..6701    -  protein_bind   CAP binding site: CAP binding activates transcription in the presence of cAMP. E. coli catabolite activator protein
   6714..6806    -  CDS            lacI (fragment): lac repressor; lacI; The lac repressor binds to the lac operator to inhibit transcription in E. coli. This inhibition can be relieved by adding lactose or isopropyl-β-D-thiogalactopyranoside (IPTG).
   6989..7577    -  rep_origin     ori: high-copy-number ColE1/pMB1/pBR322/pUC origin of replication
   7748..8608    -  CDS            AmpR: β-lactamase; bla; confers resistance to ampicillin, carbenicillin, and related antibiotics
   8609..8713    -  promoter       AmpR promoter: bla
   8740..9168    +  rep_origin     f1 ori (sequence partly withheld): f1 bacteriophage origin of replication; arrow indicates direction of (+) strand synthesis
   9199..9356    -  CDS            lacZα (fragment): LacZα fragment of β-galactosidase; lacZ fragment
   9359..9377    +  promoter       T7 promoter: promoter for bacteriophage T7 RNA polymerase
   9386..9414    +  misc_feature   MCS (fragment): pBluescript multiple cloning site
   9447..9468    -  promoter       SV40 promoter (fragment): SV40 enhancer and early promoter
   9472..9696    -  polyA_signal   bGH poly(A) signal: bovine growth hormone polyadenylation signal
   9777..10376   -  CDS            PuroR: puromycin N-acetyltransferase; pac from Streptomyces alboniger; confers resistance to puromycin
  10388..10887   -  promoter       PGK promoter: mouse phosphoglycerate kinase 1 promoter
  10901..10939   +  CDS            lacI (fragment): lac repressor; lacI; The lac repressor binds to the lac operator to inhibit transcription in E. coli. This inhibition can be relieved by adding lactose or isopropyl-β-D-thiogalactopyranoside (IPTG).
  10952..10973   +  protein_bind   CAP binding site: CAP binding activates transcription in the presence of cAMP. E. coli catabolite activator protein
  10988..11018   +  promoter       lac promoter: promoter for the E. coli lac operon
  11022..11044   +  protein_bind   lac operator (fragment): The lac repressor binds to the lac operator to inhibit transcription in E. coli. This inhibition can be relieved by adding lactose or isopropyl-β-D-thiogalactopyranoside (IPTG). lac repressor encoded by lacI
  11098..11308   +  promoter       SV40 promoter: SV40 early promoter
  11330..11396   +  CDS            small t antigen (fragment): SV40 (simian virus 40) small t antigen
