[The description below was written by a language model from this plasmid's Addgene catalogue record and pLannotate feature annotations shown in this document.]
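Description:
pEF1a-FB-dCas9-puro is a non-viral mammalian expression and CRISPR plasmid built on the pEF1a-FB-puro backbone, which carries pBluescript-type cloning vector remnants. In E. coli it is propagated through a high-copy ColE1/pUC origin and selected with ampicillin via the β-lactamase gene. An f1 phage origin, T3 and T7 promoters, and scattered lac promoter/operator, lacZα and lacI fragments are also annotated, but these appear to be leftovers of the parental cloning vectors rather than functional parts of the design. The catalogue lists a total size of 11,244 bp, while the sequenced record used for annotation is 11,402 nt, a small discrepancy the record does not explain.

The main payload is a nuclease-deficient Streptococcus pyogenes Cas9 (dCas9) driven by the strong constitutive human EF-1α promoter. Its N terminus carries the "FB" tag: a FLAG epitope (detected as a partial match to 3xFLAG) followed by an AviTag biotin-acceptor peptide, which can be enzymatically biotinylated by a biotin ligase such as BirA; no ligase is annotated on this plasmid. A G-CSF-derived element is annotated just downstream of the coding sequence, but no polyadenylation signal for the dCas9 unit was identified by the annotation. On the opposite strand, a separate cassette places puromycin N-acetyltransferase under the mouse PGK promoter with a bGH poly(A) signal, allowing puromycin selection of transfected mammalian cells. No guide RNA cassette is present, so guides must be supplied separately. According to the associated publication title, the biotinylated dCas9 is used for in situ capture of chromatin interactions at targeted genomic loci, presumably by streptavidin-based pulldown, with FLAG offering an alternative handle for detection or purification.
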