Addgene plasmid #100547: pEF1a-FB-dCas9-puro
Purpose: Expresses N-terminal Flag and biotin-acceptor-site (FB)-tagged dCas9 protein
Depositing lab: Jian Xu. Depositing organization: University of Texas Southwestern Medical Center. Publication: In Situ Capture of Chromatin Interactions by Biotinylated dCas9. Liu X, Zhang Y, Chen Y, Li M, Zhou F, Li K, Cao H, Ni M, Liu Y, Gu Z, Dickerson KE, Xie S, Hon GC, Xuan Z, Zhang MQ, Shao Z, Xu J. Cell. 2017 Aug 24;170(5):1028-1043.e19. doi: 10.1016/j.cell.2017.08.003. PubMed 28841410.
Backbone
  Vector backbone: pEF1a-FB-puro
  Backbone size w/o insert (bp): 7064
  Total vector size (bp): 11244
  Vector type: Mammalian Expression, CRISPR
  Selectable markers: Puromycin
Growth in bacteria
  Bacterial resistance: Ampicillin, 100 μg/mL
  Growth temperature: 37°C
  Growth strain: DH5alpha
  Copy number: Unknown
Gene/Insert 1
  Gene/Insert name: N-terminal Flag and biotin-acceptor-site (FB)-tagged dCas9
  Species: Streptococcus pyogenes
  Insert size (bp): 4305
  Promoter: Human EF1a
  Tag / fusion protein: FLAG, Biotin-acceptor-site (Avitag) (N terminal on insert)
  Cloning method: Gibson Cloning
  Sequencing primers: 5′ CTTCCATTTCAGGTGTCGTG; 3′ ctggccacctctgcttgt
Gene/Insert 2
  Gene/Insert name: puromycin
  Species: Streptomyces alboniger
  Insert size (bp): 600
Terms and licenses: Academic/Nonprofit Terms; Industry Terms: Not Available to Industry
How to cite: pEF1a-FB-dCas9-puro was a gift from Jian Xu (Addgene plasmid # 100547 ; http://n2t.net/addgene:100547 ; RRID:Addgene_100547)
